Addgene plasmid #224423: pET28a-AzaB
Purpose: Express AzaB in E. coli
Depositing lab: Emily Balskus. Depositing organization: Harvard University. Publication: Discovery of the Azaserine Biosynthetic Pathway Uncovers a Biological Route for alpha-Diazoester Production. Van Cura D, Ng TL, Huang J, Hager H, Hartwig JF, Keasling JD, Balskus EP. Angew Chem Int Ed Engl. 2023 Jul 10;62(28):e202304646. doi: 10.1002/anie.202304646. Epub 2023 May 31. PubMed 37151182.
Backbone
  Vector backbone: pET28a
  Backbone size w/o insert (bp): 5369
  Total vector size (bp): 5926
  Vector type: Bacterial Expression
Growth in bacteria
  Bacterial resistance: Kanamycin, 50 μg/mL
  Growth temperature: 37°C
  Growth strain: DH5alpha
  Copy number: High Copy
Gene/Insert
  Gene/Insert name: azaB
  Species: Glycomyces harbinensis ATCC 43155
  Tag / fusion protein: His6 (N terminal on backbone)
  Cloning method: Gibson Cloning
  Sequencing primers: 5′ T7; 3′ T7-term
Terms and licenses: Academic/Nonprofit Terms; Industry Terms: Not Available to Industry
How to cite: pET28a-AzaB was a gift from Emily Balskus (Addgene plasmid # 224423 ; http://n2t.net/addgene:224423 ; RRID:Addgene_224423)
