[The description below was written by a language model from this plasmid's Addgene catalogue record and pLannotate feature annotations shown in this document.]
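Description:
pET28a-AzaB is a bacterial expression plasmid built on the pET28a backbone for producing AzaB, a protein encoded by the azaB gene of the actinomycete Glycomyces harbinensis ATCC 43155, in E. coli. The associated work concerns the azaserine biosynthetic pathway and biological formation of an alpha-diazoester, although the record does not state what specific role AzaB plays. The plasmid is about 5.9 kb and is selected with kanamycin through the aph(3')-Ia resistance gene. It replicates from a ColE1/pBR322-type origin and retains the bom region and rop gene. The catalogue lists it as high copy, although rop normally moderates copy number. An f1 origin is also present, along with small leftover backbone fragments that the annotation software matched to tetracycline resistance sequence; these are not functional markers.

The expression cassette is the standard pET arrangement: a T7 promoter followed by a lac operator, the T7 gene 10 ribosome binding site, the coding region and a T7 terminator. The plasmid also carries lacI, so transcription is repressed until IPTG is added in a host that supplies T7 RNA polymerase. The azaB insert, introduced by Gibson assembly, is not annotated by name but occupies the unannotated gap between the thrombin site and the downstream backbone sequence. It is fused to the backbone's N-terminal His6 tag, which appears in the table as a partial match to a composite tag, followed by a thrombin cleavage site that allows tag removal after nickel-affinity purification. A second histidine-tag sequence lies downstream of the insert, but the catalogue lists only the N-terminal tag, and whether the downstream tag is translated cannot be determined from the record. The construct is suited to overexpression and purification of recombinant AzaB.
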