Features (pLannotate 1.2.2; 20 found; start..end, strand, type, name):
      8..26      +  promoter       T7 promoter: promoter for bacteriophage T7 RNA polymerase
     27..51      +  protein_bind   lac operator: The lac repressor binds to the lac operator to inhibit transcription in E. coli. This inhibition can be relieved by adding lactose or isopropyl-β-D-thiogalactopyranoside (IPTG). lac repressor encoded by lacI
     66..88      +  RBS            RBS: efficient ribosome binding site from bacteriophage T7 gene 10 (Olins and Rangwala, 1989)
    107..123     +  CDS            capTEV™ (fragment): composite tag for in vivo biotinylation, TEV protease cleavage, and 6xHis tagging
    134..151     +  CDS            thrombin site: thrombin recognition and cleavage site
    794..811     +  CDS            9xHis (fragment): 9xHis affinity tag
    821..870     +  CDS            SET1 (fragment): solubility-enhancement tag derived from T7 phage gene 10B
    878..925     +  terminator     T7 terminator: transcription terminator for bacteriophage T7 RNA polymerase
    962..1390    +  rep_origin     f1 ori (sequence partly withheld): f1 bacteriophage origin of replication; arrow indicates direction of (+) strand synthesis
   1443..1500    +  promoter       AmpR promoter (fragment): bla
   1509..2324    -  CDS            KanR: aminoglycoside phosphotransferase; aph(3')-Ia; confers resistance to kanamycin in bacteria or G418 (Geneticin®) in eukaryotes
   2446..3034    +  rep_origin     ori: high-copy-number ColE1/pMB1/pBR322/pUC origin of replication
   3220..3359    -  misc_feature   bom: basis of mobility region from pBR322
   3461..3652    -  CDS            rop: Rop protein, which maintains plasmids at low copy number; rop
   3669..4049    +  CDS            YPB1_ECOLX: Protein predicted: Swiss-Prot protein existence level 4. From Escherichia coli.
   4121..4412    -  CDS            TcR (fragment): tetracycline efflux protein; tet; confers resistance to tetracycline
   4427..4448    -  protein_bind   CAP binding site: CAP binding activates transcription in the presence of cAMP. E. coli catabolite activator protein
   4461..5543    -  CDS            lacI: lac repressor; lacI; The lac repressor binds to the lac operator to inhibit transcription in E. coli. This inhibition can be relieved by adding lactose or isopropyl-β-D-thiogalactopyranoside (IPTG).
   5544..5621    -  promoter       lacI promoter: lacI
   5629..5908    -  CDS            TcR (fragment): tetracycline efflux protein; tet; confers resistance to tetracycline
>Addgene plasmid #224423 | pET28a-AzaB | addgene full sequence | sequence record 443667 | Addgene NGS Result
GCGAAATTAATACGACTCACTATAGGGGAATTGTGAGCGGATAACAATTCCCCTCTAGAAATAATTTTGT
TTAACTTTAAGAAGGAGATATACCATGGGCAGCAGCCATCATCATCATCATCACAGCAGCGGCCTGGTGC
CGCGCGGCAGCCATATGACCGACACCGCCTGGAACGAGGACGCACCCGCCGTCCTCGAGAACGACCACGT
CCGCCTGCGGCCCGTGACCGAGGACGACCGCGAACCGCTGCGCAAGATCGCCTTCGGCGAGGGCATCTGG
GACTACTTCGTCAGCCGCGTCGACTCCGACGCGGACTTCGACGCGTTCTTCGACGCCATGCTCGCCGACC
ACGCCGCCGGGCGCCGCGCCGTCTTCGTCATCGTCGACAAGGGCGCCGACCGGGCCGCCGGCAGCTCCAG
CTACGGCAACATGGCCGAGGCCGACCGGCGCCTGGAGATCGGCTGGTCCTGGCTCGGCGTGGAGTTCCAG
GGCCGCGGCGTCAACCGCTGGGCCAAGTACCTGCTGCTCCAGCACGCCTTCGAGGACCTGGACGCCGTCC
GCGTGGAGTTCAAGACCGACGTGCTCAACGAGCGCGCCCGCGCGGGCCTGCGCAAGATCGGCGCCCGCGA
GGAGGGCGTGCTGCGCAGCTTCAACCCCATGCCGGGCGGCCGCAGGCGGGACGCCGTCTACTACTCCGTG
CTCGCGGGCGAATGGCCGTCGGTGAAGACGCAGCTCCGCGACCGCGGCAAGGCCGTGAACCCGTCGCTGT
GAAAGCTTGCGGCCGCACTCGAGCACCACCACCACCACCACTGAGATCCGGCTGCTAACAAAGCCCGAAA
GGAAGCTGAGTTGGCTGCTGCCACCGCTGAGCAATAACTAGCATAACCCCTTGGGGCCTCTAAACGGGTC
TTGAGGGGTTTTTTGCTGAAAGGAGGAACTATATCCGGATTGGCGAATGGG
[124 nt withheld, positions 962-1085]
C
[91 nt withheld, positions 1087-1177]
A
[49 nt withheld, positions 1179-1227]
CCTTTGACGTTGGAGTCCACGTTCTTT
[37 nt withheld, positions 1255-1291]
ACCCTATCTCGGTCTATTCTTTTGATTTATAAGGGATTTTGCCGATTTCGGCCTATTGGTTAAAAAATGA
GCTGATTTAACAAAAATTTAACGCGAATTTTAACAAAATATTAACGCTTACAATTTAGGTGGCACTTTTC
GGGGAAATGTGCGCGGAACCCCTATTTGTTTATTTTTCTAAATACATTCAAATATGTATCCGCTCATGAA
TTAATTCTTAGAAAAACTCATCGAGCATCAAATGAAACTGCAATTTATTCATATCAGGATTATCAATACC
ATATTTTTGAAAAAGCCGTTTCTGTAATGAAGGAGAAAACTCACCGAGGCAGTTCCATAGGATGGCAAGA
TCCTGGTATCGGTCTGCGATTCCGACTCGTCCAACATCAATACAACCTATTAATTTCCCCTCGTCAAAAA
TAAGGTTATCAAGTGAGAAATCACCATGAGTGACGACTGAATCCGGTGAGAATGGCAAAAGTTTATGCAT
TTCTTTCCAGACTTGTTCAACAGGCCAGCCATTACGCTCGTCATCAAAATCACTCGCATCAACCAAACCG
TTATTCATTCGTGATTGCGCCTGAGCGAGACGAAATACGCGATCGCTGTTAAAAGGACAATTACAAACAG
GAATCGAATGCAACCGGCGCAGGAACACTGCCAGCGCATCAACAATATTTTCACCTGAATCAGGATATTC
TTCTAATACCTGGAATGCTGTTTTCCCGGGGATCGCAGTGGTGAGTAACCATGCATCATCAGGAGTACGG
ATAAAATGCTTGATGGTCGGAAGAGGCATAAATTCCGTCAGCCAGTTTAGTCTGACCATCTCATCTGTAA
CATCATTGGCAACGCTACCTTTGCCATGTTTCAGAAACAACTCTGGCGCATCGGGCTTCCCATACAATCG
ATAGATTGTCGCACCTGATTGCCCGACATTATCGCGAGCCCATTTATACCCATATAAATCAGCATCCATG
TTGGAATTTAATCGCGGCCTAGAGCAAGACGTTTCCCGTTGAATATGGCTCATAACACCCCTTGTATTAC
TGTTTATGTAAGCAGACAGTTTTATTGTTCATGACCAAAATCCCTTAACGTGAGTTTTCGTTCCACTGAG
CGTCAGACCCCGTAGAAAAGATCAAAGGATCTTCTTGAGATCCTTTTTTTCTGCGCGTAATCTGCTGCTT
GCAAACAAAAAAACCACCGCTACCAGCGGTGGTTTGTTTGCCGGATCAAGAGCTACCAACTCTTTTTCCG
AAGGTAACTGGCTTCAGCAGAGCGCAGATACCAAATACTGTCCTTCTAGTGTAGCCGTAGTTAGGCCACC
ACTTCAAGAACTCTGTAGCACCGCCTACATACCTCGCTCTGCTAATCCTGTTACCAGTGGCTGCTGCCAG
TGGCGATAAGTCGTGTCTTACCGGGTTGGACTCAAGACGATAGTTACCGGATAAGGCGCAGCGGTCGGGC
TGAACGGGGGGTTCGTGCACACAGCCCAGCTTGGAGCGAACGACCTACACCGAACTGAGATACCTACAGC
GTGAGCTATGAGAAAGCGCCACGCTTCCCGAAGGGAGAAAGGCGGACAGGTATCCGGTAAGCGGCAGGGT
CGGAACAGGAGAGCGCACGAGGGAGCTTCCAGGGGGAAACGCCTGGTATCTTTATAGTCCTGTCGGGTTT
CGCCACCTCTGACTTGAGCGTCGATTTTTGTGATGCTCGTCAGGGGGGCGGAGCCTATGGAAAAACGCCA
GCAACGCGGCCTTTTTACGGTTCCTGGCCTTTTGCTGGCCTTTTGCTCACATGTTCTTTCCTGCGTTATC
CCCTGATTCTGTGGATAACCGTATTACCGCCTTTGAGTGAGCTGATACCGCTCGCCGCAGCCGAACGACC
GAGCGCAGCGAGTCAGTGAGCGAGGAAGCGGAAGAGCGCCTGATGCGGTATTTTCTCCTTACGCATCTGT
GCGGTATTTCACACCGCAATGGTGCACTCTCAGTACAATCTGCTCTGATGCCGCATAGTTAAGCCAGTAT
ACACTCCGCTATCGCTACGTGACTGGGTCATGGCTGCGCCCCGACACCCGCCAACACCCGCTGACGCGCC
CTGACGGGCTTGTCTGCTCCCGGCATCCGCTTACAGACAAGCTGTGACCGTCTCCGGGAGCTGCATGTGT
CAGAGGTTTTCACCGTCATCACCGAAACGCGCGAGGCAGCTGCGGTAAAGCTCATCAGCGTGGTCGTGAA
GCGATTCACAGATGTCTGCCTGTTCATCCGCGTCCAGCTCGTTGAGTTTCTCCAGAAGCGTTAATGTCTG
GCTTCTGATAAAGCGGGCCATGTTAAGGGCGGTTTTTTCCTGTTTGGTCACTGATGCCTCCGTGTAAGGG
GGATTTCTGTTCATGGGGGTAATGATACCGATGAAACGAGAGAGGATGCTCACGATACGGGTTACTGATG
ATGAACATGCCCGGTTACTGGAACGTTGTGAGGGTAAACAACTGGCGGTATGGATGCGGCGGGACCAGAG
AAAAATCACTCAGGGTCAATGCCAGCGCTTCGTTAATACAGATGTAGGTGTTCCACAGGGTAGCCAGCAG
CATCCTGCGATGCAGATCCGGAACATAATGGTGCAGGGCGCTGACTTCCGCGTTTCCAGACTTTACGAAA
CACGGAAACCGAAGACCATTCATGTTGTTGCTCAGGTCGCAGACGTTTTGCAGCAGCAGTCGCTTCACGT
TCGCTCGCGTATCGGTGATTCATTCTGCTAACCAGTAAGGCAACCCCGCCAGCCTAGCCGGGTCCTCAAC
GACAGGAGCACGATCATGCGCACCCGTGGGGCCGCCATGCCGGCGATAATGGCCTGCTTCTCGCCGAAAC
GTTTGGTGGCGGGACCAGTGACGAAGGCTTGAGCGAGGGCGTGCAAGATTCCGAATACCGCAAGCGACAG
GCCGATCATCGTCGCGCTCCAGCGAAAGCGGTCCTCGCCGAAAATGACCCAGAGCGCTGCCGGCACCTGT
CCTACGAGTTGCATGATAAAGAAGACAGTCATAAGTGCGGCGACGATAGTCATGCCCCGCGCCCACCGGA
AGGAGCTGACTGGGTTGAAGGCTCTCAAGGGCATCGGTCGAGATCCCGGTGCCTAATGAGTGAGCTAACT
TACATTAATTGCGTTGCGCTCACTGCCCGCTTTCCAGTCGGGAAACCTGTCGTGCCAGCTGCATTAATGA
ATCGGCCAACGCGCGGGGAGAGGCGGTTTGCGTATTGGGCGCCAGGGTGGTTTTTCTTTTCACCAGTGAG
ACGGGCAACAGCTGATTGCCCTTCACCGCCTGGCCCTGAGAGAGTTGCAGCAAGCGGTCCACGCTGGTTT
GCCCCAGCAGGCGAAAATCCTGTTTGATGGTGGTTAACGGCGGGATATAACATGAGCTGTCTTCGGTATC
GTCGTATCCCACTACCGAGATATCCGCACCAACGCGCAGCCCGGACTCGGTAATGGCGCGCATTGCGCCC
AGCGCCATCTGATCGTTGGCAACCAGCATCGCAGTGGGAACGATGCCCTCATTCAGCATTTGCATGGTTT
GTTGAAAACCGGACATGGCACTCCAGTCGCCTTCCCGTTCCGCTATCGGCTGAATTTGATTGCGAGTGAG
ATATTTATGCCAGCCAGCCAGACGCAGACGCGCCGAGACAGAACTTAATGGGCCCGCTAACAGCGCGATT
TGCTGGTGACCCAATGCGACCAGATGCTCCACGCCCAGTCGCGTACCGTCTTCATGGGAGAAAATAATAC
TGTTGATGGGTGTCTGGTCAGAGACATCAAGAAATAACGCCGGAACATTAGTGCAGGCAGCTTCCACAGC
AATGGCATCCTGGTCATCCAGCGGATAGTTAATGATCAGCCCACTGACGCGTTGCGCGAGAAGATTGTGC
ACCGCCGCTTTACAGGCTTCGACGCCGCTTCGTTCTACCATCGACACCACCACGCTGGCACCCAGTTGAT
CGGCGCGAGATTTAATCGCCGCGACAATTTGCGACGGCGCGTGCAGGGCCAGACTGGAGGTGGCAACGCC
AATCAGCAACGACTGTTTGCCCGCCAGTTGTTGTGCCACGCGGTTGGGAATGTAATTCAGCTCCGCCATC
GCCGCTTCCACTTTTTCCCGCGTTTTCGCAGAAACGTGGCTGGCCTGGTTCACCACGCGGGAAACGGTCT
GATAAGAGACACCGGCATACTCTGCGACATCGTATAACGTTACTGGTTTCACATTCACCACCCTGAATTG
ACTCTCTTCCGGGCGCTATCATGCCATACCGCGAAAGGTTTTGCGCCATTCGATGGTGTCCGGGATCTCG
ACGCTCTCCCTTATGCGACTCCTGCATTAGGAAGCAGCCCAGTAGTAGGTTGAGGCCGTTGAGCACCGCC
GCCGCAAGGAATGGTGCATGCAAGGAGATGGCGCCCAACAGTCCCCCGGCCACGGGGCCTGCCACCATAC
CCACGCCGAAACAAGCGCTCATGAGCCCGAAGTGGCGAGCCCGATCTTCCCCATCGGTGATGTCGGCGAT
ATAGGCGCCAGCAACCGCACCTGTGGCGCCGGTGATGCCGGCCACGATGCGTCCGGCGTAGAGGATCGAG
ATCTCGATCCC
